>Addgene plasmid #173700 | pX459-dEgf | depositor full sequence | sequence record 337124 | pX459-dEgf sequence 9178 bps
GAGGGCCTATTTCCCATGATTCCTTCATATTTGCATATACGATACAAGGCTGTTAGAGAGATAATTGGAA
TTAATTTGACTGTAAACACAAAGATATTAGTACAAAATACGTGACGTAGAAAGTAATAATTTCTTGGGTA
GTTTGCAGTTTTAAAATTATGTTTTAAAATGGACTATCATATGCTTACCGTAACTTGAAAGTATTTCGAT
TTCTTGGCTTTATATATCTTGTGGAAAGGACGAAACACCGACCGGCCACAGAATGATAAGGTTTTAGAGC
TAGAAATAGCAAGTTAAAATAAGGCTAGTCCGTTATCAACTTGAAAAAGTGGCACCGAGTCGGTGCTTTT
TTGTTTTAGAGCTAGAAATAGCAAGTTAAAATAAGGCTAGTCCGTTTTTAGCGCGTGCGCCAATTCTGCA
GACAAATGGCTCTAGAGGTACCCGTTACATAACTTACGGTAAATGGCCCGCCTGGCTGACCGCCCAACGA
CCCCCGCCCATTGACGTCAATAGTAACGCCAATAGGGACTTTCCATTGACGTCAATGGGTGGAGTATTTA
CGGTAAACTGCCCACTTGGCAGTACATCAAGTGTATCATATGCCAAGTACGCCCCCTATTGACGTCAATG
ACGGTAAATGGCCCGCCTGGCATTGTGCCCAGTACATGACCTTATGGGACTTTCCTACTTGGCAGTACAT
CTACGTATTAGTCATCGCTATTACCATGGTCGAGGTGAGCCCCACGTTCTGCTTCACTCTCCCCATCTCC
CCCCCCTCCCCACCCCCAATTTTGTATTTATTTATTTTTTAATTATTTTGTGCAGCGATGGGGGCGGGGG
GGGGGGGGGGGCGCGCGCCAGGCGGGGCGGGGCGGGGCGAGGGGCGGGGCGGGGCGAGGCGGAGAGGTGC
GGCGGCAGCCAATCAGAGCGGCGCGCTCCGAAAGTTTCCTTTTATGGCGAGGCGGCGGCGGCGGCGGCCC
TATAAAAAGCGAAGCGCGCGGCGGGCGGGAGTCGCTGCGACGCTGCCTTCGCCCCGTGCCCCGCTCCGCC
GCCGCCTCGCGCCGCCCGCCCCGGCTCTGACTGACCGCGTTACTCCCACAGGTGAGCGGGCGGGACGGCC
CTTCTCCTCCGGGCTGTAATTAGCTGAGCAAGAGGTAAGGGTTTAAGGGATGGTTGGTTGGTGGGGTATT
AATGTTTAATTACCTGGAGCACCTGCCTGAAATCACTTTTTTTCAGGTTGGACCGGTGCCACCATGGACT
ATAAGGACCACGACGGAGACTACAAGGATCATGATATTGATTACAAAGACGATGACGATAAGATGGCCCC
AAAGAAGAAGCGGAAGGTCGGTATCCACGGAGTCCCAGCAGCCGACAAGAAGTACAGCATCGGCCTGGAC
ATCGGCACCAACTCTGTGGGCTGGGCCGTGATCACCGACGAGTACAAGGTGCCCAGCAAGAAATTCAAGG
TGCTGGGCAACACCGACCGGCACAGCATCAAGAAGAACCTGATCGGAGCCCTGCTGTTCGACAGCGGCGA
AACAGCCGAGGCCACCCGGCTGAAGAGAACCGCCAGAAGAAGATACACCAGACGGAAGAACCGGATCTGC
TATCTGCAAGAGATCTTCAGCAACGAGATGGCCAAGGTGGACGACAGCTTCTTCCACAGACTGGAAGAGT
CCTTCCTGGTGGAAGAGGATAAGAAGCACGAGCGGCACCCCATCTTCGGCAACATCGTGGACGAGGTGGC
CTACCACGAGAAGTACCCCACCATCTACCACCTGAGAAAGAAACTGGTGGACAGCACCGACAAGGCCGAC
CTGCGGCTGATCTATCTGGCCCTGGCCCACATGATCAAGTTCCGGGGCCACTTCCTGATCGAGGGCGACC
TGAACCCCGACAACAGCGACGTGGACAAGCTGTTCATCCAGCTGGTGCAGACCTACAACCAGCTGTTCGA
GGAAAACCCCATCAACGCCAGCGGCGTGGACGCCAAGGCCATCCTGTCTGCCAGACTGAGCAAGAGCAGA
CGGCTGGAAAATCTGATCGCCCAGCTGCCCGGCGAGAAGAAGAATGGCCTGTTCGGAAACCTGATTGCCC
TGAGCCTGGGCCTGACCCCCAACTTCAAGAGCAACTTCGACCTGGCCGAGGATGCCAAACTGCAGCTGAG
CAAGGACACCTACGACGACGACCTGGACAACCTGCTGGCCCAGATCGGCGACCAGTACGCCGACCTGTTT
CTGGCCGCCAAGAACCTGTCCGACGCCATCCTGCTGAGCGACATCCTGAGAGTGAACACCGAGATCACCA
AGGCCCCCCTGAGCGCCTCTATGATCAAGAGATACGACGAGCACCACCAGGACCTGACCCTGCTGAAAGC
TCTCGTGCGGCAGCAGCTGCCTGAGAAGTACAAAGAGATTTTCTTCGACCAGAGCAAGAACGGCTACGCC
GGCTACATTGACGGCGGAGCCAGCCAGGAAGAGTTCTACAAGTTCATCAAGCCCATCCTGGAAAAGATGG
ACGGCACCGAGGAACTGCTCGTGAAGCTGAACAGAGAGGACCTGCTGCGGAAGCAGCGGACCTTCGACAA
CGGCAGCATCCCCCACCAGATCCACCTGGGAGAGCTGCACGCCATTCTGCGGCGGCAGGAAGATTTTTAC
CCATTCCTGAAGGACAACCGGGAAAAGATCGAGAAGATCCTGACCTTCCGCATCCCCTACTACGTGGGCC
CTCTGGCCAGGGGAAACAGCAGATTCGCCTGGATGACCAGAAAGAGCGAGGAAACCATCACCCCCTGGAA
CTTCGAGGAAGTGGTGGACAAGGGCGCTTCCGCCCAGAGCTTCATCGAGCGGATGACCAACTTCGATAAG
AACCTGCCCAACGAGAAGGTGCTGCCCAAGCACAGCCTGCTGTACGAGTACTTCACCGTGTATAACGAGC
TGACCAAAGTGAAATACGTGACCGAGGGAATGAGAAAGCCCGCCTTCCTGAGCGGCGAGCAGAAAAAGGC
CATCGTGGACCTGCTGTTCAAGACCAACCGGAAAGTGACCGTGAAGCAGCTGAAAGAGGACTACTTCAAG
AAAATCGAGTGCTTCGACTCCGTGGAAATCTCCGGCGTGGAAGATCGGTTCAACGCCTCCCTGGGCACAT
ACCACGATCTGCTGAAAATTATCAAGGACAAGGACTTCCTGGACAATGAGGAAAACGAGGACATTCTGGA
AGATATCGTGCTGACCCTGACACTGTTTGAGGACAGAGAGATGATCGAGGAACGGCTGAAAACCTATGCC
CACCTGTTCGACGACAAAGTGATGAAGCAGCTGAAGCGGCGGAGATACACCGGCTGGGGCAGGCTGAGCC
GGAAGCTGATCAACGGCATCCGGGACAAGCAGTCCGGCAAGACAATCCTGGATTTCCTGAAGTCCGACGG
CTTCGCCAACAGAAACTTCATGCAGCTGATCCACGACGACAGCCTGACCTTTAAAGAGGACATCCAGAAA
GCCCAGGTGTCCGGCCAGGGCGATAGCCTGCACGAGCACATTGCCAATCTGGCCGGCAGCCCCGCCATTA
AGAAGGGCATCCTGCAGACAGTGAAGGTGGTGGACGAGCTCGTGAAAGTGATGGGCCGGCACAAGCCCGA
GAACATCGTGATCGAAATGGCCAGAGAGAACCAGACCACCCAGAAGGGACAGAAGAACAGCCGCGAGAGA
ATGAAGCGGATCGAAGAGGGCATCAAAGAGCTGGGCAGCCAGATCCTGAAAGAACACCCCGTGGAAAACA
CCCAGCTGCAGAACGAGAAGCTGTACCTGTACTACCTGCAGAATGGGCGGGATATGTACGTGGACCAGGA
ACTGGACATCAACCGGCTGTCCGACTACGATGTGGACCATATCGTGCCTCAGAGCTTTCTGAAGGACGAC
TCCATCGACAACAAGGTGCTGACCAGAAGCGACAAGAACCGGGGCAAGAGCGACAACGTGCCCTCCGAAG
AGGTCGTGAAGAAGATGAAGAACTACTGGCGGCAGCTGCTGAACGCCAAGCTGATTACCCAGAGAAAGTT
CGACAATCTGACCAAGGCCGAGAGAGGCGGCCTGAGCGAACTGGATAAGGCCGGCTTCATCAAGAGACAG
CTGGTGGAAACCCGGCAGATCACAAAGCACGTGGCACAGATCCTGGACTCCCGGATGAACACTAAGTACG
ACGAGAATGACAAGCTGATCCGGGAAGTGAAAGTGATCACCCTGAAGTCCAAGCTGGTGTCCGATTTCCG
GAAGGATTTCCAGTTTTACAAAGTGCGCGAGATCAACAACTACCACCACGCCCACGACGCCTACCTGAAC
GCCGTCGTGGGAACCGCCCTGATCAAAAAGTACCCTAAGCTGGAAAGCGAGTTCGTGTACGGCGACTACA
AGGTGTACGACGTGCGGAAGATGATCGCCAAGAGCGAGCAGGAAATCGGCAAGGCTACCGCCAAGTACTT
CTTCTACAGCAACATCATGAACTTTTTCAAGACCGAGATTACCCTGGCCAACGGCGAGATCCGGAAGCGG
CCTCTGATCGAGACAAACGGCGAAACCGGGGAGATCGTGTGGGATAAGGGCCGGGATTTTGCCACCGTGC
GGAAAGTGCTGAGCATGCCCCAAGTGAATATCGTGAAAAAGACCGAGGTGCAGACAGGCGGCTTCAGCAA
AGAGTCTATCCTGCCCAAGAGGAACAGCGATAAGCTGATCGCCAGAAAGAAGGACTGGGACCCTAAGAAG
TACGGCGGCTTCGACAGCCCCACCGTGGCCTATTCTGTGCTGGTGGTGGCCAAAGTGGAAAAGGGCAAGT
CCAAGAAACTGAAGAGTGTGAAAGAGCTGCTGGGGATCACCATCATGGAAAGAAGCAGCTTCGAGAAGAA
TCCCATCGACTTTCTGGAAGCCAAGGGCTACAAAGAAGTGAAAAAGGACCTGATCATCAAGCTGCCTAAG
TACTCCCTGTTCGAGCTGGAAAACGGCCGGAAGAGAATGCTGGCCTCTGCCGGCGAACTGCAGAAGGGAA
ACGAACTGGCCCTGCCCTCCAAATATGTGAACTTCCTGTACCTGGCCAGCCACTATGAGAAGCTGAAGGG
CTCCCCCGAGGATAATGAGCAGAAACAGCTGTTTGTGGAACAGCACAAGCACTACCTGGACGAGATCATC
GAGCAGATCAGCGAGTTCTCCAAGAGAGTGATCCTGGCCGACGCTAATCTGGACAAAGTGCTGTCCGCCT
ACAACAAGCACCGGGATAAGCCCATCAGAGAGCAGGCCGAGAATATCATCCACCTGTTTACCCTGACCAA
TCTGGGAGCCCCTGCCGCCTTCAAGTACTTTGACACCACCATCGACCGGAAGAGGTACACCAGCACCAAA
GAGGTGCTGGACGCCACCCTGATCCACCAGAGCATCACCGGCCTGTACGAGACACGGATCGACCTGTCTC
AGCTGGGAGGCGACAAAAGGCCGGCGGCCACGAAAAAGGCCGGCCAGGCAAAAAAGAAAAAGGAATTCGG
CAGTGGAGAGGGCAGAGGAAGTCTGCTAACATGCGGTGACGTCGAGGAGAATCCTGGCCCAATGACCGAG
TACAAGCCCACGGTGCGCCTCGCCACCCGCGACGACGTCCCCAGGGCCGTACGCACCCTCGCCGCCGCGT
TCGCCGACTACCCCGCCACGCGCCACACCGTCGATCCGGACCGCCACATCGAGCGGGTCACCGAGCTGCA
AGAACTCTTCCTCACGCGCGTCGGGCTCGACATCGGCAAGGTGTGGGTCGCGGACGACGGCGCCGCGGTG
GCGGTCTGGACCACGCCGGAGAGCGTCGAAGCGGGGGCGGTGTTCGCCGAGATCGGCCCGCGCATGGCCG
AGTTGAGCGGTTCCCGGCTGGCCGCGCAGCAACAGATGGAAGGCCTCCTGGCGCCGCACCGGCCCAAGGA
GCCCGCGTGGTTCCTGGCCACCGTCGGCGTCTCGCCCGACCACCAGGGCAAGGGTCTGGGCAGCGCCGTC
GTGCTCCCCGGAGTGGAGGCGGCCGAGCGCGCCGGGGTGCCCGCCTTCCTGGAGACCTCCGCGCCCCACA
ACCTCCCCTTCTACGAGCGGCTCGGCTTCACCGTCACCGCCGACGTCGAGGTGCCCGAAGGACCGCGCAC
CTGGTGCATGACCCGCAAGCCCGGTGCCTGAGAATTCTAACTAGAGCTCGCTGATCAGCCTCGACTGTGC
CTTCTAGTTGCCAGCCATCTGTTGTTTGCCCCTCCCCCGTGCCTTCCTTGACCCTGGAAGGTGCCACTCC
CACTGTCCTTTCCTAATAAAATGAGGAAATTGCATCGCATTGTCTGAGTAGGTGTCATTCTATTCTGGGG
GGTGGGGTGGGGCAGGACAGCAAGGGGGAGGATTGGGAAGAGAATAGCAGGCATGCTGGGGAGCGGCCGC
AGGAACCCCTAGTGATGGAGTTGGCCACTCCCTCTCTGCGCGCTCGCTCGCTCACTGAGGCCGGGCGACC
AAAGGTCGCCCGACGCCCGGGCTTTGCCCGGGCGGCCTCAGTGAGCGAGCGAGCGCGCAGCTGCCTGCAG
GGGCGCCTGATGCGGTATTTTCTCCTTACGCATCTGTGCGGTATTTCACACCGCATA
[142 nt withheld, positions 6638-6779]
C
[141 nt withheld, positions 6781-6921]
CCTTTGACGTTGGAGTCCACGTTCTTT
[37 nt withheld, positions 6949-6985]
ACCCTATCTCGGGCTATTCTTTTGATTTATAAGGGATTTTGCCGATTTCGGCCTATTGGTTAAAAAATGA
GCTGATTTAACAAAAATTTAACGCGAATTTTAACAAAATATTAACGTTTACAATTTTATGGTGCACTCTC
AGTACAATCTGCTCTGATGCCGCATAGTTAAGCCAGCCCCGACACCCGCCAACACCCGCTGACGCGCCCT
GACGGGCTTGTCTGCTCCCGGCATCCGCTTACAGACAAGCTGTGACCGTCTCCGGGAGCTGCATGTGTCA
GAGGTTTTCACCGTCATCACCGAAACGCGCGAGACGAAAGGGCCTCGTGATACGCCTATTTTTATAGGTT
AATGTCATGATAATAATGGTTTCTTAGACGTCAGGTGGCACTTTTCGGGGAAATGTGCGCGGAACCCCTA
TTTGTTTATTTTTCTAAATACATTCAAATATGTATCCGCTCATGAGACAATAACCCTGATAAATGCTTCA
ATAATATTGAAAAAGGAAGAGTATGAGTATTCAACATTTCCGTGTCGCCCTTATTCCCTTTTTTGCGGCA
TTTTGCCTTCCTGTTTTTGCTCACCCAGAAACGCTGGTGAAAGTAAAAGATGCTGAAGATCAGTTGGGTG
CACGAGTGGGTTACATCGAACTGGATCTCAACAGCGGTAAGATCCTTGAGAGTTTTCGCCCCGAAGAACG
TTTTCCAATGATGAGCACTTTTAAAGTTCTGCTATGTGGCGCGGTATTATCCCGTATTGACGCCGGGCAA
GAGCAACTCGGTCGCCGCATACACTATTCTCAGAATGACTTGGTTGAGTACTCACCAGTCACAGAAAAGC
ATCTTACGGATGGCATGACAGTAAGAGAATTATGCAGTGCTGCCATAACCATGAGTGATAACACTGCGGC
CAACTTACTTCTGACAACGATCGGAGGACCGAAGGAGCTAACCGCTTTTTTGCACAACATGGGGGATCAT
GTAACTCGCCTTGATCGTTGGGAACCGGAGCTGAATGAAGCCATACCAAACGACGAGCGTGACACCACGA
TGCCTGTAGCAATGGCAACAACGTTGCGCAAACTATTAACTGGCGAACTACTTACTCTAGCTTCCCGGCA
ACAATTAATAGACTGGATGGAGGCGGATAAAGTTGCAGGACCACTTCTGCGCTCGGCCCTTCCGGCTGGC
TGGTTTATTGCTGATAAATCTGGAGCCGGTGAGCGTGGAAGCCGCGGTATCATTGCAGCACTGGGGCCAG
ATGGTAAGCCCTCCCGTATCGTAGTTATCTACACGACGGGGAGTCAGGCAACTATGGATGAACGAAATAG
ACAGATCGCTGAGATAGGTGCCTCACTGATTAAGCATTGGTAACTGTCAGACCAAGTTTACTCATATATA
CTTTAGATTGATTTAAAACTTCATTTTTAATTTAAAAGGATCTAGGTGAAGATCCTTTTTGATAATCTCA
TGACCAAAATCCCTTAACGTGAGTTTTCGTTCCACTGAGCGTCAGACCCCGTAGAAAAGATCAAAGGATC
TTCTTGAGATCCTTTTTTTCTGCGCGTAATCTGCTGCTTGCAAACAAAAAAACCACCGCTACCAGCGGTG
GTTTGTTTGCCGGATCAAGAGCTACCAACTCTTTTTCCGAAGGTAACTGGCTTCAGCAGAGCGCAGATAC
CAAATACTGTCCTTCTAGTGTAGCCGTAGTTAGGCCACCACTTCAAGAACTCTGTAGCACCGCCTACATA
CCTCGCTCTGCTAATCCTGTTACCAGTGGCTGCTGCCAGTGGCGATAAGTCGTGTCTTACCGGGTTGGAC
TCAAGACGATAGTTACCGGATAAGGCGCAGCGGTCGGGCTGAACGGGGGGTTCGTGCACACAGCCCAGCT
TGGAGCGAACGACCTACACCGAACTGAGATACCTACAGCGTGAGCTATGAGAAAGCGCCACGCTTCCCGA
AGGGAGAAAGGCGGACAGGTATCCGGTAAGCGGCAGGGTCGGAACAGGAGAGCGCACGAGGGAGCTTCCA
GGGGGAAACGCCTGGTATCTTTATAGTCCTGTCGGGTTTCGCCACCTCTGACTTGAGCGTCGATTTTTGT
GATGCTCGTCAGGGGGGCGGAGCCTATGGAAAAACGCCAGCAACGCGGCCTTTTTACGGTTCCTGGCCTT
TTGCTGGCCTTTTGCTCACATGT
Features (pLannotate 1.2.2; 19 found; start..end, strand, type, name):
      1..241     +  promoter       U6 promoter: RNA polymerase III promoter for human U6 snRNA
    271..346     +  misc_RNA       gRNA scaffold: guide RNA scaffold for the Streptococcus pyogenes CRISPR/Cas9 system
    353..396     +  misc_RNA       gRNA scaffold (fragment): guide RNA scaffold for the Streptococcus pyogenes CRISPR/Cas9 system
    443..728     +  enhancer       CMV enhancer: human cytomegalovirus immediate early enhancer; contains an 18-bp deletion relative to the standard CMV enhancer
    730..1007    +  promoter       chicken β-actin promoter: No description available
   1008..1236    +  intron         hybrid intron: hybrid between chicken β-actin (CBA) and minute virus of mice (MMV) introns (Gray et al., 2011)
   1374..2975    +  CDS            Cas9(N): N-terminal portion of Streptococcus pyogenes Cas9 (Zetsche et al., 2015)
   2976..5474    +  CDS            Cas9(C): C-terminal portion of Streptococcus pyogenes Cas9 (Zetsche et al., 2015)
   5475..5522    +  CDS            nucleoplasmin NLS: bipartite nuclear localization signal from nucleoplasmin
   5592..6191    +  CDS            PuroR (fragment): puromycin N-acetyltransferase; pac from Streptomyces; confers resistance to puromycin
   6225..6336    +  polyA_signal   bGH poly(A) signal: bovine growth hormone polyadenylation signal
   6441..6581    +  repeat_region  AAV2 ITR: inverted terminal repeat of adeno-associated virus serotype 2 inverted
   6586..6637    -  misc_feature   bom (fragment): basis of mobility region from pBR322
   6656..7036    +  rep_origin     M13 ori (sequence partly withheld): M13 bacteriophage origin of replication; arrow indicates direction of (+) strand synthesis
   7112..7161    -  misc_feature   bom (fragment): basis of mobility region from pBR322
   7263..7298    -  CDS            rop (fragment): Rop protein, which maintains plasmids at low copy number; rop
   7393..7497    +  promoter       AmpR promoter: bla
   7498..8358    +  CDS            AmpR: β-lactamase; bla; confers resistance to ampicillin, carbenicillin, and related antibiotics
   8529..9117    +  rep_origin     ori: high-copy-number ColE1/pMB1/pBR322/pUC origin of replication
