>Addgene plasmid #173700 | pX459-dEgf | addgene full sequence | sequence record 340334 | Addgene NGS Result
CCCCCCCCCCCGCCCCCATCGCTGCACAAAATAATTAAAAAATAAATAAATACAAAATTGGGGGTGGGGA
GGGGGGGGAGATGGGGAGAGTGAAGCAGAACGTGGGGCTCACCTCGACCATGGTAATAGCGATGACTAAT
ACGTAGATGTACTGCCAAGTAGGAAAGTCCCATAAGGTCATGTACTGGGCACAATGCCAGGCGGGCCATT
TACCGTCATTGACGTCAATAGGGGGCGTACTTGGCATATGATACACTTGATGTACTGCCAAGTGGGCAGT
TTACCGTAAATACTCCACCCATTGACGTCAATGGAAAGTCCCTATTGGCGTTACTATTGACGTCAATGGG
CGGGGGTCGTTGGGCGGTCAGCCAGGCGGGCCATTTACCGTAAGTTATGTAACGGGTACCTCTAGAGCCA
TTTGTCTGCAGAATTGGCGCACGCGCTAAAAACGGACTAGCCTTATTTTAACTTGCTATTTCTAGCTCTA
AAACAAAAAAGCACCGACTCGGTGCCACTTTTTCAAGTTGATAACGGACTAGCCTTATTTTAACTTGCTA
TTTCTAGCTCTAAAACCTTATCATTCTGTGGCCGGTCGGTGTTTCGTCCTTTCCACAAGATATATAAAGC
CAAGAAATCGAAATACTTTCAAGTTACGGTAAGCATATGATAGTCCATTTTAAAACATAATTTTAAAACT
GCAAACTACCCAAGAAATTATTACTTTCTACGTCACGTATTTTGTACTAATATCTTTGTGTTTACAGTCA
AATTAATTCCAATTATCTCTCTAACAGCCTTGTATCGTATATGCAAATATGAAGGAATCATGGGAAATAG
GCCCTCACATGTGAGCAAAAGGCCAGCAAAAGGCCAGGAACCGTAAAAAGGCCGCGTTGCTGGCGTTTTT
CCATAGGCTCCGCCCCCCTGACGAGCATCACAAAAATCGACGCTCAAGTCAGAGGTGGCGAAACCCGACA
GGACTATAAAGATACCAGGCGTTTCCCCCTGGAAGCTCCCTCGTGCGCTCTCCTGTTCCGACCCTGCCGC
TTACCGGATACCTGTCCGCCTTTCTCCCTTCGGGAAGCGTGGCGCTTTCTCATAGCTCACGCTGTAGGTA
TCTCAGTTCGGTGTAGGTCGTTCGCTCCAAGCTGGGCTGTGTGCACGAACCCCCCGTTCAGCCCGACCGC
TGCGCCTTATCCGGTAACTATCGTCTTGAGTCCAACCCGGTAAGACACGACTTATCGCCACTGGCAGCAG
CCACTGGTAACAGGATTAGCAGAGCGAGGTATGTAGGCGGTGCTACAGAGTTCTTGAAGTGGTGGCCTAA
CTACGGCTACACTAGAAGAACAGTATTTGGTATCTGCGCTCTGCTGAAGCCAGTTACCTTCGGAAAAAGA
GTTGGTAGCTCTTGATCCGGCAAACAAACCACCGCTGGTAGCGGTGGTTTTTTTGTTTGCAAGCAGCAGA
TTACGCGCAGAAAAAAAGGATCTCAAGAAGATCCTTTGATCTTTTCTACGGGGTCTGACGCTCAGTGGAA
CGAAAACTCACGTTAAGGGATTTTGGTCATGAGATTATCAAAAAGGATCTTCACCTAGATCCTTTTAAAT
TAAAAATGAAGTTTTAAATCAATCTAAAGTATATATGAGTAAACTTGGTCTGACAGTTACCAATGCTTAA
TCAGTGAGGCACCTATCTCAGCGATCTGTCTATTTCGTTCATCCATAGTTGCCTGACTCCCCGTCGTGTA
GATAACTACGATACGGGAGGGCTTACCATCTGGCCCCAGTGCTGCAATGATACCGCGGCTTCCACGCTCA
CCGGCTCCAGATTTATCAGCAATAAACCAGCCAGCCGGAAGGGCCGAGCGCAGAAGTGGTCCTGCAACTT
TATCCGCCTCCATCCAGTCTATTAATTGTTGCCGGGAAGCTAGAGTAAGTAGTTCGCCAGTTAATAGTTT
GCGCAACGTTGTTGCCATTGCTACAGGCATCGTGGTGTCACGCTCGTCGTTTGGTATGGCTTCATTCAGC
TCCGGTTCCCAACGATCAAGGCGAGTTACATGATCCCCCATGTTGTGCAAAAAAGCGGTTAGCTCCTTCG
GTCCTCCGATCGTTGTCAGAAGTAAGTTGGCCGCAGTGTTATCACTCATGGTTATGGCAGCACTGCATAA
TTCTCTTACTGTCATGCCATCCGTAAGATGCTTTTCTGTGACTGGTGAGTACTCAACCAAGTCATTCTGA
GAATAGTGTATGCGGCGACCGAGTTGCTCTTGCCCGGCGTCAATACGGGATAATACCGCGCCACATAGCA
GAACTTTAAAAGTGCTCATCATTGGAAAACGTTCTTCGGGGCGAAAACTCTCAAGGATCTTACCGCTGTT
GAGATCCAGTTCGATGTAACCCACTCGTGCACCCAACTGATCTTCAGCATCTTTTACTTTCACCAGCGTT
TCTGGGTGAGCAAAAACAGGAAGGCAAAATGCCGCAAAAAAGGGAATAAGGGCGACACGGAAATGTTGAA
TACTCATACTCTTCCTTTTTCAATATTATTGAAGCATTTATCAGGGTTATTGTCTCATGAGCGGATACAT
ATTTGAATGTATTTAGAAAAATAAACAAATAGGGGTTCCGCGCACATTTCCCCGAAAAGTGCCACCTGAC
GTCTAAGAAACCATTATTATCATGACATTAACCTATAAAAATAGGCGTATCACGAGGCCCTTTCGTCTCG
CGCGTTTCGGTGATGACGGTGAAAACCTCTGACACATGCAGCTCCCGGAGACGGTCACAGCTTGTCTGTA
AGCGGATGCCGGGAGCAGACAAGCCCGTCAGGGCGCGTCAGCGGGTGTTGGCGGGTGTCGGGGCTGGCTT
AACTATGCGGCATCAGAGCAGATTGTACTGAGAGTGCACCATAAAATTGTAAACGTTAATATTTTGTTAA
AATTCGCGTTAAATTTTTGTTAAATCAGCTCATTTTTTAACCAATAGACCGAAATCGGCAAAATCCCTTA
TAAATCAAAAGAATAGCCCGAGATAGAGT
[37 nt withheld, positions 3040-3076]
AAAGAACGTGGACTCCAACGTCAAAGG
[141 nt withheld, positions 3104-3244]
G
[46 nt withheld, positions 3246-3291]
A
[95 nt withheld, positions 3293-3387]
TATGCGGTGTGAAATACCGCACAGATGCGTAAGGAGAAAATACCGCATCAGGCGCCCCTGCAGGCAGCTG
CGCGCTCGCTCGCTCACTGAGGCCGCCCGGGCAAAGCCCGGGCGTCGGGCGACCTTTGGTCGCCCGGCCT
CAGTGAGCGAGCGAGCGCGCAGAGAGGGAGTGGCCAACTCCATCACTAGGGGTTCCTGCGGCCGCTCCCC
AGCATGCCTGCTATTCTCTTCCCAATCCTCCCCCTTGCTGTCCTGCCCCACCCCACCCCCCAGAATAGAA
TGACACCTACTCAGACAATGCGATGCAATTTCCTCATTTTATTAGGAAAGGACAGTGGGAGTGGCACCTT
CCAGGGTCAAGGAAGGCACGGGGGAGGGGCAAACAACAGATGGCTGGCAACTAGAAGGCACAGTCGAGGC
TGATCAGCGAGCTCTAGTTAGAATTCTCAGGCACCGGGCTTGCGGGTCATGCACCAGGTGCGCGGTCCTT
CGGGCACCTCGACGTCGGCGGTGACGGTGAAGCCGAGCCGCTCGTAGAAGGGGAGGTTGTGGGGCGCGGA
GGTCTCCAGGAAGGCGGGCACCCCGGCGCGCTCGGCCGCCTCCACTCCGGGGAGCACGACGGCGCTGCCC
AGACCCTTGCCCTGGTGGTCGGGCGAGACGCCGACGGTGGCCAGGAACCACGCGGGCTCCTTGGGCCGGT
GCGGCGCCAGGAGGCCTTCCATCTGTTGCTGCGCGGCCAGCCGGGAACCGCTCAACTCGGCCATGCGCGG
GCCGATCTCGGCGAACACCGCCCCCGCTTCGACGCTCTCCGGCGTGGTCCAGACCGCCACCGCGGCGCCG
TCGTCCGCGACCCACACCTTGCCGATGTCGAGCCCGACGCGCGTGAGGAAGAGTTCTTGCAGCTCGGTGA
CCCGCTCGATGTGGCGGTCCGGATCGACGGTGTGGCGCGTGGCGGGGTAGTCGGCGAACGCGGCGGCGAG
GGTGCGTACGGCCCTGGGGACGTCGTCGCGGGTGGCGAGGCGCACCGTGGGCTTGTACTCGGTCATTGGG
CCAGGATTCTCCTCGACGTCACCGCATGTTAGCAGACTTCCTCTGCCCTCTCCACTGCCGAATTCCTTTT
TCTTTTTTGCCTGGCCGGCCTTTTTCGTGGCCGCCGGCCTTTTGTCGCCTCCCAGCTGAGACAGGTCGAT
CCGTGTCTCGTACAGGCCGGTGATGCTCTGGTGGATCAGGGTGGCGTCCAGCACCTCTTTGGTGCTGGTG
TACCTCTTCCGGTCGATGGTGGTGTCAAAGTACTTGAAGGCGGCAGGGGCTCCCAGATTGGTCAGGGTAA
ACAGGTGGATGATATTCTCGGCCTGCTCTCTGATGGGCTTATCCCGGTGCTTGTTGTAGGCGGACAGCAC
TTTGTCCAGATTAGCGTCGGCCAGGATCACTCTCTTGGAGAACTCGCTGATCTGCTCGATGATCTCGTCC
AGGTAGTGCTTGTGCTGTTCCACAAACAGCTGTTTCTGCTCATTATCCTCGGGGGAGCCCTTCAGCTTCT
CATAGTGGCTGGCCAGGTACAGGAAGTTCACATATTTGGAGGGCAGGGCCAGTTCGTTTCCCTTCTGCAG
TTCGCCGGCAGAGGCCAGCATTCTCTTCCGGCCGTTTTCCAGCTCGAACAGGGAGTACTTAGGCAGCTTG
ATGATCAGGTCCTTTTTCACTTCTTTGTAGCCCTTGGCTTCCAGAAAGTCGATGGGATTCTTCTCGAAGC
TGCTTCTTTCCATGATGGTGATCCCCAGCAGCTCTTTCACACTCTTCAGTTTCTTGGACTTGCCCTTTTC
CACTTTGGCCACCACCAGCACAGAATAGGCCACGGTGGGGCTGTCGAAGCCGCCGTACTTCTTAGGGTCC
CAGTCCTTCTTTCTGGCGATCAGCTTATCGCTGTTCCTCTTGGGCAGGATAGACTCTTTGCTGAAGCCGC
CTGTCTGCACCTCGGTCTTTTTCACGATATTCACTTGGGGCATGCTCAGCACTTTCCGCACGGTGGCAAA
ATCCCGGCCCTTATCCCACACGATCTCCCCGGTTTCGCCGTTTGTCTCGATCAGAGGCCGCTTCCGGATC
TCGCCGTTGGCCAGGGTAATCTCGGTCTTGAAAAAGTTCATGATGTTGCTGTAGAAGAAGTACTTGGCGG
TAGCCTTGCCGATTTCCTGCTCGCTCTTGGCGATCATCTTCCGCACGTCGTACACCTTGTAGTCGCCGTA
CACGAACTCGCTTTCCAGCTTAGGGTACTTTTTGATCAGGGCGGTTCCCACGACGGCGTTCAGGTAGGCG
TCGTGGGCGTGGTGGTAGTTGTTGATCTCGCGCACTTTGTAAAACTGGAAATCCTTCCGGAAATCGGACA
CCAGCTTGGACTTCAGGGTGATCACTTTCACTTCCCGGATCAGCTTGTCATTCTCGTCGTACTTAGTGTT
CATCCGGGAGTCCAGGATCTGTGCCACGTGCTTTGTGATCTGCCGGGTTTCCACCAGCTGTCTCTTGATG
AAGCCGGCCTTATCCAGTTCGCTCAGGCCGCCTCTCTCGGCCTTGGTCAGATTGTCGAACTTTCTCTGGG
TAATCAGCTTGGCGTTCAGCAGCTGCCGCCAGTAGTTCTTCATCTTCTTCACGACCTCTTCGGAGGGCAC
GTTGTCGCTCTTGCCCCGGTTCTTGTCGCTTCTGGTCAGCACCTTGTTGTCGATGGAGTCGTCCTTCAGA
AAGCTCTGAGGCACGATATGGTCCACATCGTAGTCGGACAGCCGGTTGATGTCCAGTTCCTGGTCCACGT
ACATATCCCGCCCATTCTGCAGGTAGTACAGGTACAGCTTCTCGTTCTGCAGCTGGGTGTTTTCCACGGG
GTGTTCTTTCAGGATCTGGCTGCCCAGCTCTTTGATGCCCTCTTCGATCCGCTTCATTCTCTCGCGGCTG
TTCTTCTGTCCCTTCTGGGTGGTCTGGTTCTCTCTGGCCATTTCGATCACGATGTTCTCGGGCTTGTGCC
GGCCCATCACTTTCACGAGCTCGTCCACCACCTTCACTGTCTGCAGGATGCCCTTCTTAATGGCGGGGCT
GCCGGCCAGATTGGCAATGTGCTCGTGCAGGCTATCGCCCTGGCCGGACACCTGGGCTTTCTGGATGTCC
TCTTTAAAGGTCAGGCTGTCGTCGTGGATCAGCTGCATGAAGTTTCTGTTGGCGAAGCCGTCGGACTTCA
GGAAATCCAGGATTGTCTTGCCGGACTGCTTGTCCCGGATGCCGTTGATCAGCTTCCGGCTCAGCCTGCC
CCAGCCGGTGTATCTCCGCCGCTTCAGCTGCTTCATCACTTTGTCGTCGAACAGGTGGGCATAGGTTTTC
AGCCGTTCCTCGATCATCTCTCTGTCCTCAAACAGTGTCAGGGTCAGCACGATATCTTCCAGAATGTCCT
CGTTTTCCTCATTGTCCAGGAAGTCCTTGTCCTTGATAATTTTCAGCAGATCGTGGTATGTGCCCAGGGA
GGCGTTGAACCGATCTTCCACGCCGGAGATTTCCACGGAGTCGAAGCACTCGATTTTCTTGAAGTAGTCC
TCTTTCAGCTGCTTCACGGTCACTTTCCGGTTGGTCTTGAACAGCAGGTCCACGATGGCCTTTTTCTGCT
CGCCGCTCAGGAAGGCGGGCTTTCTCATTCCCTCGGTCACGTATTTCACTTTGGTCAGCTCGTTATACAC
GGTGAAGTACTCGTACAGCAGGCTGTGCTTGGGCAGCACCTTCTCGTTGGGCAGGTTCTTATCGAAGTTG
GTCATCCGCTCGATGAAGCTCTGGGCGGAAGCGCCCTTGTCCACCACTTCCTCGAAGTTCCAGGGGGTGA
TGGTTTCCTCGCTCTTTCTGGTCATCCAGGCGAATCTGCTGTTTCCCCTGGCCAGAGGGCCCACGTAGTA
GGGGATGCGGAAGGTCAGGATCTTCTCGATCTTTTCCCGGTTGTCCTTCAGGAATGGGTAAAAATCTTCC
TGCCGCCGCAGAATGGCGTGCAGCTCTCCCAGGTGGATCTGGTGGGGGATGCTGCCGTTGTCGAAGGTCC
GCTGCTTCCGCAGCAGGTCCTCTCTGTTCAGCTTCACGAGCAGTTCCTCGGTGCCGTCCATCTTTTCCAG
GATGGGCTTGATGAACTTGTAGAACTCTTCCTGGCTGGCTCCGCCGTCAATGTAGCCGGCGTAGCCGTTC
TTGCTCTGGTCGAAGAAAATCTCTTTGTACTTCTCAGGCAGCTGCTGCCGCACGAGAGCTTTCAGCAGGG
TCAGGTCCTGGTGGTGCTCGTCGTATCTCTTGATCATAGAGGCGCTCAGGGGGGCCTTGGTGATCTCGGT
GTTCACTCTCAGGATGTCGCTCAGCAGGATGGCGTCGGACAGGTTCTTGGCGGCCAGAAACAGGTCGGCG
TACTGGTCGCCGATCTGGGCCAGCAGGTTGTCCAGGTCGTCGTCGTAGGTGTCCTTGCTCAGCTGCAGTT
TGGCATCCTCGGCCAGGTCGAAGTTGCTCTTGAAGTTGGGGGTCAGGCCCAGGCTCAGGGCAATCAGGTT
TCCGAACAGGCCATTCTTCTTCTCGCCGGGCAGCTGGGCGATCAGATTTTCCAGCCGTCTGCTCTTGCTC
AGTCTGGCAGACAGGATGGCCTTGGCGTCCACGCCGCTGGCGTTGATGGGGTTTTCCTCGAACAGCTGGT
TGTAGGTCTGCACCAGCTGGATGAACAGCTTGTCCACGTCGCTGTTGTCGGGGTTCAGGTCGCCCTCGAT
CAGGAAGTGGCCCCGGAACTTGATCATGTGGGCCAGGGCCAGATAGATCAGCCGCAGGTCGGCCTTGTCG
GTGCTGTCCACCAGTTTCTTTCTCAGGTGGTAGATGGTGGGGTACTTCTCGTGGTAGGCCACCTCGTCCA
CGATGTTGCCGAAGATGGGGTGCCGCTCGTGCTTCTTATCCTCTTCCACCAGGAAGGACTCTTCCAGTCT
GTGGAAGAAGCTGTCGTCCACCTTGGCCATCTCGTTGCTGAAGATCTCTTGCAGATAGCAGATCCGGTTC
TTCCGTCTGGTGTATCTTCTTCTGGCGGTTCTCTTCAGCCGGGTGGCCTCGGCTGTTTCGCCGCTGTCGA
ACAGCAGGGCTCCGATCAGGTTCTTCTTGATGCTGTGCCGGTCGGTGTTGCCCAGCACCTTGAATTTCTT
GCTGGGCACCTTGTACTCGTCGGTGATCACGGCCCAGCCCACAGAGTTGGTGCCGATGTCCAGGCCGATG
CTGTACTTCTTGTCGGCTGCTGGGACTCCGTGGATACCGACCTTCCGCTTCTTCTTTGGGGCCATCTTAT
CGTCATCGTCTTTGTAATCAATATCATGATCCTTGTAGTCTCCGTCGTGGTCCTTATAGTCCATGGTGGC
ACCGGTCCAACCTGAAAAAAAGTGATTTCAGGCAGGTGCTCCAGGTAATTAAACATTAATACCCCACCAA
CCAACCATCCCTTAAACCCTTACCTCTTGCTCAGCTAATTACAGCCCGGAGGAGAAGGGCCGTCCCGCCC
GCTCACCTGTGGGAGTAACGCGGTCAGTCAGAGCCGGGGCGGGCGGCGCGAGGCGGCGGCGGAGCGGGGC
ACGGGGCGAAGGCAGCGCGCAGCGACTCCCGCCCGCCGCGCGCTTCGCTTTTTATAGGGCCGCCGCCGCC
GCCGCCTCGCCATAAAAGGAAACTTTCGGAGCGCGCCGCTCTGATTGGCTGCCGCCGCACCTCTCCGCCT
CGCCCCGCCCCGCCCC
Features (pLannotate 1.2.2; 20 found; start..end, strand, type, name):
      1..117     -  promoter       chicken β-actin promoter (fragment): contains a 21-bp deletion relative to the standard chicken β-actin promoter
    119..404     -  enhancer       CMV enhancer: human cytomegalovirus immediate early enhancer; contains an 18-bp deletion relative to the standard CMV enhancer
    451..494     -  misc_RNA       gRNA scaffold (fragment): guide RNA scaffold for the Streptococcus pyogenes CRISPR/Cas9 system
    501..576     -  misc_RNA       gRNA scaffold: guide RNA scaffold for the Streptococcus pyogenes CRISPR/Cas9 system
    606..846     -  promoter       U6 promoter: RNA polymerase III promoter for human U6 snRNA
    908..1496    -  rep_origin     ori: high-copy-number ColE1/pMB1/pBR322/pUC origin of replication
   1667..2527    -  CDS            AmpR: β-lactamase; bla; confers resistance to ampicillin, carbenicillin, and related antibiotics
   2528..2632    -  promoter       AmpR promoter: bla
   2727..2762    +  CDS            rop (fragment): Rop protein, which maintains plasmids at low copy number; rop
   2864..2913    +  misc_feature   bom (fragment): basis of mobility region from pBR322
   2914..3369    -  rep_origin     f1 ori (sequence partly withheld): f1 bacteriophage origin of replication; arrow indicates direction of (+) strand synthesis
   3388..3439    +  misc_feature   bom (fragment): basis of mobility region from pBR322
   3444..3584    -  repeat_region  AAV2 ITR: inverted terminal repeat of adeno-associated virus serotype 2 inverted
   3689..3800    -  polyA_signal   bGH poly(A) signal: bovine growth hormone polyadenylation signal
   3834..4433    -  CDS            PuroR (fragment): puromycin N-acetyltransferase; pac from Streptomyces; confers resistance to puromycin
   4503..4550    -  CDS            nucleoplasmin NLS: bipartite nuclear localization signal from nucleoplasmin
   4551..7049    -  CDS            Cas9(C): C-terminal portion of Streptococcus pyogenes Cas9 (Zetsche et al., 2015)
   7050..8651    -  CDS            Cas9(N): N-terminal portion of Streptococcus pyogenes Cas9 (Zetsche et al., 2015)
   8789..9016    -  intron         hybrid intron: hybrid between chicken β-actin (CBA) and minute virus of mice (MMV) introns (Gray et al., 2011)
   9017..16      -  promoter       chicken β-actin promoter (fragment) (across the origin): No description available
