[The description below was written by a language model from this plasmid's Addgene catalogue record and pLannotate feature annotations shown in this document.]
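Description:
pX459-dEgf is an all-in-one mammalian CRISPR/Cas9 knock-out plasmid built on the pX459 backbone and designed to disrupt the dog (canine) Egf gene. It is propagated in E. coli through a high-copy ColE1/pUC-type origin with ampicillin selection (AmpR under its own bla promoter), and it also carries an f1/M13 phage origin. Short rop and bom fragments are annotated in the backbone, along with a single AAV2 inverted terminal repeat downstream of the expression cassette. With only one ITR annotated, nothing in the record suggests the plasmid is intended for AAV packaging; delivery is presumably by transfection.

The payload consists of two expression units. A human U6 RNA polymerase III promoter drives a single guide RNA made of an Egf-targeting spacer fused to the Streptococcus pyogenes gRNA scaffold. The spacer occupies the short gap between promoter and scaffold and was inserted by restriction cloning at sites the record lists as BsmBI. A second, partial scaffold fragment lies just downstream. Next, a hybrid promoter composed of the CMV enhancer, the chicken β-actin promoter and a hybrid CBA/MVM intron drives S. pyogenes Cas9. The software annotates Cas9 as contiguous N- and C-terminal portions that together form the full coding sequence, ending in a nucleoplasmin nuclear localization signal. A puromycin N-acetyltransferase coding sequence follows in the same transcription unit before the bGH polyadenylation signal, so transfected cells can be enriched with puromycin. The linker between Cas9 and PuroR is not annotated.

The depositor and sequencing-derived records (about 9.2 and 9.1 kb) show the same architecture in opposite orientations. The associated study used the vector to examine EGFR ligands in ERK activation waves during collective cell migration.
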