Addgene plasmid #173700: pX459-dEgf
Purpose: A knock-out vector for the dog Egf
Depositing lab: Michiyuki Matsuda. Depositing organization: Kyoto University, Graduate School of Biostudies. Publication: Redundant roles of EGFR ligands in the ERK activation waves during collective cell migration. Lin S, Hirayama D, Maryu G, Matsuda K, Hino N, Deguchi E, Aoki K, Iwamoto R, Terai K, Matsuda M. Life Sci Alliance. 2021 Oct 19;5(1). pii: 5/1/e202101206. doi: 10.26508/lsa.202101206. Print 2022 Jan. PubMed 34667080.
Backbone
  Vector backbone: pX459
  Backbone manufacturer: https://www.addgene.org/48139/
  Backbone size w/o insert (bp): 3200
  Total vector size (bp): 9200
  Vector type: Mammalian Expression, CRISPR
  Selectable markers: Puromycin
Growth in bacteria
  Bacterial resistance: Ampicillin, 100 μg/mL
  Growth temperature: 37°C
  Growth strain: DH5alpha
  Copy number: Unknown
Gene/Insert
  Gene/Insert name: A gRNA targeting the dog Egf gene and the cDNA of CRISPR-Cas9
  Insert size (bp): 5000
  Cloning method: Restriction Enzyme; 5′ cloning site BsmBI (unknown if destroyed); 3′ cloning site BsmBI (unknown if destroyed)
  Sequencing primers: 5′ TTTATGGCGAGGCGGCGG
Terms and licenses: Academic/Nonprofit Terms; Industry Terms: Not Available to Industry
How to cite: pX459-dEgf was a gift from Michiyuki Matsuda (Addgene plasmid # 173700 ; http://n2t.net/addgene:173700 ; RRID:Addgene_173700)
